Addgene plasmid #46003: pGR-BBa_B0010
Depositing lab: Christopher Voigt. Depositing organization: Massachusetts Institute of Technology. Publication: Characterization of 582 natural and synthetic terminators and quantification of their design constraints. Chen YJ, Liu P, Nielsen AA, Brophy JA, Clancy K, Peterson T, Voigt CA. Nat Methods. 2013 Jun 2. doi: 10.1038/nmeth.2515. PubMed 23727987.
Backbone
  Vector backbone: pGR
  Backbone size w/o insert (bp): 5047
  Total vector size (bp): 5127
  Modifications to backbone: Inserted BBa_B0010 terminator between the EcoRI and SpeI sites.
  Vector type: Bacterial Expression, Synthetic Biology
Growth in bacteria
  Bacterial resistance: Ampicillin, 100 μg/mL
  Growth temperature: 37°C
  Growth strain: DH5alpha
  Copy number: High Copy
Gene/Insert
  Gene/Insert name: BBa_B0010 Terminator (alt name: rrnB T1 terminator)
  Species: E. coli
  Insert size (bp): 80
  Promoter: PBAD
  Cloning method: Restriction Enzyme; 5′ cloning site EcoRI (not destroyed); 3′ cloning site SpeI (not destroyed)
  Sequencing primers: 5′ gtccacacaatctgcccttt
Terms and licenses: Academic/Nonprofit Terms; Industry Terms: Not Available to Industry
How to cite: pGR-BBa_B0010 was a gift from Christopher Voigt (Addgene plasmid # 46003 ; http://n2t.net/addgene:46003 ; RRID:Addgene_46003)
