[The description below was written by a language model from this plasmid's Addgene catalogue record and pLannotate feature annotations shown in this document.]
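Description:
pGR-BBa_B0010 is a 5,127 bp high-copy bacterial plasmid for measuring transcriptional terminator strength in E. coli. It was made by inserting the 80 bp BBa_B0010 part (the T1 terminator of the E. coli rrnB operon) between the EcoRI and SpeI sites of the 5,047 bp pGR backbone, leaving both sites intact. The plasmid replicates from a ColE1/pUC-type origin and is selected with ampicillin through a β-lactamase gene driven by its own bla promoter.

The functional core is a two-reporter transcription unit. The arabinose-inducible araBAD (PBAD) promoter, controlled by a divergently transcribed araC regulator carried on the same plasmid, drives a first fluorescent protein coding sequence. Because the map is circular, this reading frame ends just before the test terminator at the start of the numbering. The automated annotation labels this upstream reporter hfriFP; the catalogue fields do not name it, so that label should be treated as a software match rather than a confirmed identity, although the backbone name suggests a green/red reporter pair. The inserted rrnB T1 terminator is followed by a BioBrick suffix and then an mRFP1 coding sequence, so red fluorescence reports transcripts that read through the terminator, while the upstream reporter gives the level of transcription entering it. Comparing the two signals gives a measure of termination efficiency. A second rrnB T1 terminator and a T7Te terminator downstream of mRFP1 close the unit and insulate the origin and marker from read-through.

The plasmid belongs to a large set of constructs built to characterise natural and synthetic terminators for synthetic biology. In this member, a widely used standard registry terminator occupies the test position.
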