Features (pLannotate 1.2.2; 12 found; start..end, strand, type, name):
     15..86      +  terminator     rrnB T1 terminator: transcription terminator T1 from the E. coli rrnB gene
     87..106     +  misc_feature   BioBrick suffix: universal suffix for all parts
    125..799     +  CDS            mRFP1: mRFP1 is a basic (constitutively fluorescent) red fluorescent protein published in 2002, derived from Discosoma sp.. It is reported to be a somewhat slowly-maturing monomer with low acid sensitivity.
    847..918     +  terminator     rrnB T1 terminator: transcription terminator T1 from the E. coli rrnB gene
    934..961     +  terminator     T7Te terminator: phage T7 early transcription terminator
   1226..1814    -  rep_origin     ori: high-copy-number ColE1/pMB1/pBR322/pUC origin of replication
   1985..2845    -  CDS            AmpR: β-lactamase; bla; confers resistance to ampicillin, carbenicillin, and related antibiotics
   2846..2950    -  promoter       AmpR promoter: bla
   3040..3083    -  terminator     bacterial terminator: putative bacterial transcription terminator
   3172..4050    -  CDS            araC: L-arabinose regulatory protein; araC
   4077..4361    +  promoter       araBAD promoter: araBAD; promoter of the L-arabinose operon of E. coli; the araC regulatory gene is transcribed in the opposite direction (Guzman et al., 1995)
   4408..5121    +  CDS            hfriFP: hfriFP is a fluorescent protein published in 2013, derived from Herbaspirillum frisingense.
>Addgene plasmid #46003 | pGR-BBa_B0010 | depositor full sequence | sequence record 64686 | pGR-BBa_B0010 sequence 5127 bps
GAATTCCCAGGCATCAAATAAAACGAAAGGCTCAGTCGAAAGACTGGGCCTTTCGTTTTATCTGTTGTTT
GTCGGTGAACGCTCTCACTAGTAGCGGCCGCTGCAGAAAGAGGAGAAATACTAGATGGCTTCCTCCGAAG
ACGTTATCAAAGAGTTCATGCGTTTCAAAGTTCGTATGGAAGGTTCCGTTAACGGTCACGAGTTCGAAAT
CGAAGGTGAAGGTGAAGGTCGTCCGTACGAAGGTACCCAGACCGCTAAACTGAAAGTTACCAAAGGTGGT
CCGCTGCCGTTCGCTTGGGACATCCTGTCCCCGCAGTTCCAGTACGGTTCCAAAGCTTACGTTAAACACC
CGGCTGACATCCCGGACTACCTGAAACTGTCCTTCCCGGAAGGTTTCAAATGGGAACGTGTTATGAACTT
CGAAGACGGTGGTGTTGTTACCGTTACCCAGGACTCCTCCCTGCAAGACGGTGAGTTCATCTACAAAGTT
AAACTGCGTGGTACCAACTTCCCGTCCGACGGTCCGGTTATGCAGAAAAAAACCATGGGTTGGGAAGCTT
CCACCGAACGTATGTACCCGGAAGACGGTGCTCTGAAAGGTGAAATCAAAATGCGTCTGAAACTGAAAGA
CGGTGGTCACTACGACGCTGAAGTTAAAACCACCTACATGGCTAAAAAACCGGTTCAGCTGCCGGGTGCT
TACAAAACCGACATCAAACTGGACATCACCTCCCACAACGAAGACTACACCATCGTTGAACAGTACGAAC
GTGCTGAAGGTCGTCACTCCACCGGTGCTTAATAACGCTGATAGTGCTAGTGTAGATCGCTACTAGAGCC
AGGCATCAAATAAAACGAAAGGCTCAGTCGAAAGACTGGGCCTTTCGTTTTATCTGTTGTTTGTCGGTGA
ACGCTCTCTACTAGAGTCACACTGGCTCACCTTCGGGTGGGCCTTTCTGCGTTTATATACTAGAGTCAAT
TGAGGTAGAGGTACACACGCGAACTCCGATAGCCAATTCAGAGTAATAAACTGTGATAATCAATGCAGTG
CTTCCTCGCTCACTGACTCGCTGCGCTCGGTCGTTCGGCTGCGGCGAGCGGTATCAGCTCACTCAAAGGC
GGTAATACGGTTATCCACAGAATCAGGGGATAACGCAGGAAAGAACATGTGAGCAAAAGGCCAGCAAAAG
GCCAGGAACCGTAAAAAGGCCGCGTTGCTGGCGTTTTTCCATAGGCTCCGCCCCCCTGACGAGCATCACA
AAAATCGACGCTCAAGTCAGAGGTGGCGAAACCCGACAGGACTATAAAGATACCAGGCGTTTCCCCCTGG
AAGCTCCCTCGTGCGCTCTCCTGTTCCGACCCTGCCGCTTACCGGATACCTGTCCGCCTTTCTCCCTTCG
GGAAGCGTGGCGCTTTCTCATAGCTCACGCTGTAGGTATCTCAGTTCGGTGTAGGTCGTTCGCTCCAAGC
TGGGCTGTGTGCACGAACCCCCCGTTCAGCCCGACCGCTGCGCCTTATCCGGTAACTATCGTCTTGAGTC
CAACCCGGTAAGACACGACTTATCGCCACTGGCAGCAGCCACTGGTAACAGGATTAGCAGAGCGAGGTAT
GTAGGCGGTGCTACAGAGTTCTTGAAGTGGTGGCCTAACTACGGCTACACTAGAAGGACAGTATTTGGTA
TCTGCGCTCTGCTGAAGCCAGTTACCTTCGGAAAAAGAGTTGGTAGCTCTTGATCCGGCAAACAAACCAC
CGCTGGTAGCGGTGGTTTTTTTGTTTGCAAGCAGCAGATTACGCGCAGAAAAAAAGGATCTCAAGAAGAT
CCTTTGATCTTTTCTACGGGGTCTGACGCTCAGTGGAACGAAAACTCACGTTAAGGGATTTTGGTCATGA
GATTATCAAAAAGGATCTTCACCTAGATCCTTTTAAATTAAAAATGAAGTTTTAAATCAATCTAAAGTAT
ATATGAGTAAACTTGGTCTGACAGTTACCAATGCTTAATCAGTGAGGCACCTATCTCAGCGATCTGTCTA
TTTCGTTCATCCATAGTTGCCTGACTCCCCGTCGTGTAGATAACTACGATACGGGAGGGCTTACCATCTG
GCCCCAGTGCTGCAATGATACCGCGAGACCCACGCTCACCGGCTCCAGATTTATCAGCAATAAACCAGCC
AGCCGGAAGGGCCGAGCGCAGAAGTGGTCCTGCAACTTTATCCGCCTCCATCCAGTCTATTAATTGTTGC
CGGGAAGCTAGAGTAAGTAGTTCGCCAGTTAATAGTTTGCGCAACGTTGTTGCCATTGCTACAGGCATCG
TGGTGTCACGCTCGTCGTTTGGTATGGCTTCATTCAGCTCCGGTTCCCAACGATCAAGGCGAGTTACATG
ATCCCCCATGTTGTGCAAAAAAGCGGTTAGCTCCTTCGGTCCTCCGATCGTTGTCAGAAGTAAGTTGGCC
GCAGTGTTATCACTCATGGTTATGGCAGCACTGCATAATTCTCTTACTGTCATGCCATCCGTAAGATGCT
TTTCTGTGACTGGTGAGTACTCAACCAAGTCATTCTGAGAATAGTGTATGCGGCGACCGAGTTGCTCTTG
CCCGGCGTCAATACGGGATAATACCGCGCCACATAGCAGAACTTTAAAAGTGCTCATCATTGGAAAACGT
TCTTCGGGGCGAAAACTCTCAAGGATCTTACCGCTGTTGAGATCCAGTTCGATGTAACCCACTCGTGCAC
CCAACTGATCTTCAGCATCTTTTACTTTCACCAGCGTTTCTGGGTGAGCAAAAACAGGAAGGCAAAATGC
CGCAAAAAAGGGAATAAGGGCGACACGGAAATGTTGAATACTCATACTCTTCCTTTTTCAATATTATTGA
AGCATTTATCAGGGTTATTGTCTCATGAGCGGATACATATTTGAATGTATTTAGAAAAATAAACAAATAG
GGGTTCCGCGCACATTTCCCCGAAAAGTGCCACCTGACGTCTAAGAAACCATTATTATCATGACATTAAC
CTATAAAAATAGGCGTATCACGAGGCAGAATTTCAGATAAAAAAAATCCTTAGCTTTCGCTAAGGATGAT
TTCTGGAATTGAATTGAGGTAGAGGTACACACGCGAACTCCGATAGCCAATTCAGAGTAATAAACTGTGA
TAATCAATGCATGTACTAGAGTTATGACAACTTGACGGCTACATCATTCACTTTTTCTTCACAACCGGCA
CGGAACTCGCTCGGGCTGGCCCCGGTGCATTTTTTAAATACCCGCGAGAAATAGAGTTGATCGTCAAAAC
CAACATTGCGACCGACGGTGGCGATAGGCATCCGGGTGGTGCTCAAAAGCAGCTTCGCCTGGCTGATACG
TTGGTCCTCGCGCCAGCTTAAGACGCTAATCCCTAACTGCTGGCGGAAAAGATGTGACAGACGCGACGGC
GACAAGCAAACATGCTGTGCGACGCTGGCGATATCAAAATTGCTGTCTGCCAGGTGATCGCTGATGTACT
GACAAGCCTCGCGTACCCGATTATCCATCGGTGGATGGAGCGACTCGTTAATCGCTTCCATGCGCCGCAG
TAACAATTGCTCAAGCAGATTTATCGCCAGCAGCTCCGAATAGCGCCCTTCCCCTTGCCCGGCGTTAATG
ATTTGCCCAAACAGGTCGCTGAAATGCGGCTGGTGCGCTTCATCCGGGCGAAAGAACCCCGTATTGGCAA
ATATTGACGGCCAGTTAAGCCATTCATGCCAGTAGGCGCGCGGACGAAAGTAAACCCACTGGTGATACCA
TTCGCGAGCCTCCGGATGACGACCGTAGTGATGAATCTCTCCTGGCGGGAACAGCAAAATATCACCCGGT
CGGCAAACAAATTCTCGTCCCTGATTTTTCACCACCCCCTGACCGCGAATGGTGAGATTGAGAATATAAC
CTTTCATTCCCAGCGGTCGGTCGATAAAAAAATCGAGATAACCGTTGGCCTCAATCGGCGTTAAACCCGC
CACCAGATGGGCATTAAACGAGTATCCCGGCAGCAGGGGATCATTTTGCGCTTCAGCCATACTTTTCATA
CTCCCGCCATTCAGAGAAGAAACCAATTGTCCATATTGCATCAGACATTGCCGTCACTGCGTCTTTTACT
GGCTCTTCTCGCTAACCAAACCGGTAACCCCGCTTATTAAAAGCATTCTGTAACAAAGCGGGACCAAAGC
CATGACAAAAACGCGTAACAAAAGTGTCTATAATCACGGCAGAAAAGTCCACATTGATTATTTGCACGGC
GTCACACTTTGCTATGCCATAGCATTTTTATCCATAAGATTAGCGGATCCTACCTGACGCTTTTTATCGC
AACTCTCTACTGTTTCTCCATACCCGTTTTTTTGGGCTAGCTACTAGAGAAAGAGGAGAAATACTAGATG
CGTAAAGGAGAAGAACTTTTCACTGGAGTTGTCCCAATTCTTGTTGAATTAGATGGTGATGTTAATGGGC
ACAAATTTTCTGTCAGTGGAGAGGGTGAAGGTGATGCAACATACGGAAAACTTACCCTTAAATTTATTTG
CACTACTGGAAAACTACCTGTTCCATGGCCAACACTTGTCACTACTTTCGGTTATGGTGTTCAATGCTTT
GCGAGATACCCAGATCATATGAAACAGCATGACTTTTTCAAGAGTGCCATGCCCGAAGGTTATGTACAGG
AAAGAACTATATTTTTCAAAGATGACGGGAACTACAAGACACGTGCTGAAGTCAAGTTTGAAGGTGATAC
CCTTGTTAATAGAATCGAGTTAAAAGGTATTGATTTTAAAGAAGATGGAAACATTCTTGGACACAAATTG
GAATACAACTATAACTCACACAATGTATACATCATGGCAGACAAACAAAAGAATGGAATCAAAGTTAACT
TCAAAATTAGACACAACATTGAAGATGGAAGCGTTCAACTAGCAGACCATTATCAACAAAATACTCCAAT
TGGCGATGGCCCTGTCCTTTTACCAGACAACCATTACCTGTCCACACAATCTGCCCTTTCGAAAGATCCC
AACGAAAAGAGAGACCACATGGTCCTTCTTGAGTTTGTAACAGCTGCTGGGATTACACATGGCATGGATG
AACTATACAAATAATAA
