>Addgene plasmid #46003 | pGR-BBa_B0010 | addgene partial sequence | sequence record 65437 | GFP_F
ATGGCATGGATGAACTATACAAATAATAAGAATTCCCAGGCATCAAATAAAACGAAAGGCTCAGTCGAAA
GACTGGGCCTTTCGTTTTATCTGTTGTTTGTCGGTGAACGCTCTCACTAGTAGCGGCCGCTGCAGAAAGA
GGAGAAATACTAGATGGCTTCCTCCGAAGACGTTATCAAAGAGTTCATGCGTTTCAAAGTTCGTATGGAA
GGTTCCGTTAACGGTCACGAGTTCGAAATCGAAGGTGAAGGTGAAGGTCGTCCGTACGAAGGTACCCAGA
CCGCTAAACTGAAAGTTACCAAAGGTGGTCCGCTGCCGTTCGCTTGGGACATCCTGTCCCCGCAGTTCCA
GTACGGTTCCAAAGCTTACGTTAAACACCCGGCTGACATCCCGGACTACCTGAAACTGTCCTTCCCGGAA
GGTTTCAAATGGGAACGTGTTATGAACTTCGAAGACGGTGGTGTTGTTACCGTTACCCAGGACTCCTCCC
TGCAAGACGGTGAGTTCATCTACAAAGTTAAACTGCGTGGTACCAACTTCCCGTCCGACGGTCCGGTTAT
GCAGAAAAAAACCATGGGTTGGGAAGCTTCCACCGAACGTATGTACCCGGAAGACGGTGCTCTGAAAGGT
GAAATCAAAATGCGTCTGAAACTGAAAGACGGTGGTCACTACGACGCTGAAGTTAAAACCACCTACATGG
CTAAAAAACCGGTTCAGCTGCCGGGTGCTTACAAAACCGACATCAAACTGGACATCACCTCCCACAACGA
AGACTACACCATCGTTGAACAGTACGAACGTGCTGAAGGTCGTCACTCCACCGGTGCTTAATAACGCTGA
TAGTGCTAGTGTAGATCGCTACTAGAGCCAGGCATCAAATAAAACGAAAGGCTCAGTCGAAAGACTGGGC
CTTTCGTTTTATCTGTTGTTTGTCGGTGAACGCTCTCTACTAGAGTCACACTGGCTCACCTTCGGGTGGG
CCTTTCTGCGTTTAT
