>Addgene plasmid #46003 | pGR-BBa_B0010 | addgene partial sequence | sequence record 65439 | pBAD-F 5'-ATGCCATAGCATTTTTATCC-3'
CTACCTGACGCTTTTTATCGCAACTCTCTACTGTTTCTCCATACCGTTTTTTTGGGCTAGCTACTAGAGA
AAGAGGAGAAATACTAGATGCGTAAAGGAGAAGAACTTTTCACTGGAGTTGTCCCAATTCTTGTTGAATT
AGATGGTGATGTTAATGGGCACAAATTTTCTGTCAGTGGAGAGGGTGAAGGTGATGCAACATACGGAAAA
CTTACCCTTAAATTTATTTGCACTACTGGAAAACTACCTGTTCCATGGCCAACACTTGTCACTACTTTCG
GTTATGGTGTTCAATGCTTTGCGAGATACCCAGATCATATGAAACAGCATGACTTTTTCAAGAGTGCCAT
GCCCGAAGGTTATGTACAGGAAAGAACTATATTTTTCAAAGATGACGGGAACTACAAGACACGTGCTGAA
GTCAAGTTTGAAGGTGATACCCTTGTTAATAGAATCGAGTTAAAAGGTATTGATTTTAAAGAAGATGGAA
ACATTCTTGGACACAAATTGGAATACAACTATAACTCACACAATGTATACATCATGGCAGACAAACAAAA
GAATGGAATCAAAGTTAACTTCAAAATTAGACACAACATTGAAGATGGAAGCGTTCAACTAGCAGACCAT
TATCAACAAAATACTCCAATTGGCGATGGCCCTGTCCTTTTACCAGACAACCATTACCTGTCCACACAAT
CTGCCCTTTCGAAAGATCCCAACGAAAAGAGAGACCACATGGTCCTTCTTGAGTTTGTAACAGCTGCTGG
GATTACACATGGCATGGATGAACTATACAAATAATAAGAATTCCCAGGCATCAAATAAAACGAAAGGCTC
AGTCGAAAGACTGGGCCTTTCG
